Addgene plasmid #97161: pSi-check2-hRac2 - mut 3'UTR
Purpose: For dual luciferase report assay
Depositing lab: Qing Deng. Depositing organization: Purdue University. Publication: Overexpression of microRNA-722 fine-tunes neutrophilic inflammation through inhibiting Rac2 in zebrafish. Hsu AY, Wang D, Gurol T, Zhou W, Zhu X, Lu HY, Deng Q. Dis Model Mech. 2017 Sep 27. pii: dmm.030791. doi: 10.1242/dmm.030791. PubMed 28954734.
Backbone
  Vector backbone: Psi-check2
  Backbone size w/o insert (bp): 6250
  Vector type: Mammalian Expression
Growth in bacteria
  Bacterial resistance: Ampicillin, 100 μg/mL
  Growth temperature: 37°C
  Growth strain: DH5alpha
  Copy number: High Copy
Gene/Insert
  Gene/Insert name: RAC 3'UTR
  Species: H. sapiens (human)
  Insert size (bp): 780
  Mutation: miR-722 Binding Mutant
  Entrez Gene: AKT1 (a.k.a. AKT, PKB, PKB-ALPHA, PRKBA, RAC, RAC-ALPHA)
  Cloning method: Ligation Independent Cloning
Terms and licenses: Academic/Nonprofit Terms; Industry Terms: Not Available to Industry
Depositor comments: infusion cloning was used
How to cite: pSi-check2-hRac2 - mut 3'UTR was a gift from Qing Deng (Addgene plasmid # 97161 ; http://n2t.net/addgene:97161 ; RRID:Addgene_97161)
