[The description below was written by a language model from this plasmid's Addgene catalogue record and pLannotate feature annotations shown in this document.]
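Description:
pSi-check2-hRac2 - mut 3'UTR is a mammalian-expression dual-luciferase reporter built on the psiCHECK-2 backbone and made for 3'UTR/microRNA targeting assays. It is maintained in E. coli as a high-copy plasmid through a ColE1/pUC-type origin and selected with ampicillin via the β-lactamase (AmpR) gene and its own promoter. The sequenced construct is about 7.0 kb, consistent with a roughly 6.25 kb backbone carrying a 780 bp insert.

The plasmid carries two independent luciferase cassettes. In the first, the SV40 enhancer/early promoter, followed by a chimeric β-globin/immunoglobulin intron and a T7 promoter, drives human codon-optimized Renilla luciferase (hRluc). The unannotated stretch between the end of hRluc and the synthetic poly(A) signal matches the expected position and size of the insert, so the cloned human 3'UTR becomes part of the Renilla transcript and can govern its stability or translation. In the second cassette, the HSV TK promoter drives firefly luciferase (luc+) with an SV40 poly(A) signal, providing an internal control on the same plasmid for normalizing transfection efficiency. The short "gene 7 terminator" and "large T antigen" fragment hits are probably incidental annotation matches.

The insert, introduced by In-Fusion (ligation-independent) cloning, is described as a miR-722 binding-site mutant. It therefore presumably serves as the negative control showing that microRNA-dependent loss of Renilla signal requires the intact site. The exact mutation is not stated. The plasmid name and associated study point to the human RAC2 3'UTR, whereas the catalogue's gene link lists AKT1 (alias "RAC"), which appears to be an alias mismatch in the record.
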