Features (pLannotate 1.2.2; 13 found; start..end, strand, type, name):
     23..611     +  rep_origin     ori: high-copy-number ColE1/pMB1/pBR322/pUC origin of replication
    740..1097    +  promoter       SV40 promoter: SV40 enhancer and early promoter
   1167..1299    +  intron         chimeric intron: chimera between introns from human β-globin and immunoglobulin heavy chain genes
   1344..1362    +  promoter       T7 promoter: promoter for bacteriophage T7 RNA polymerase
   1372..2307    +  CDS            hRluc: Renilla luciferase human codon-optimized
   3081..3102    -  terminator     gene 7 terminator (fragment): transcription terminator for octopine-type Ti plasmid gene 7
   3123..3171    +  polyA_signal   poly(A) signal: synthetic polyadenylation signal
   3180..3931    +  promoter       HSV TK promoter: herpes simplex virus thymidine kinase promoter
   3967..5619    +  CDS            luciferase: firefly luciferase; luc+; enhanced luc+ version of the luciferase gene AAS38485.1 42718124.0
   5663..5784    -  polyA_signal   SV40 poly(A) signal: SV40 polyadenylation signal
   5807..5875    -  CDS            large T antigen (fragment): large T antigen from SV40 (simian virus 40)
   5917..6021    +  promoter       AmpR promoter: bla
   6022..6882    +  CDS            AmpR: β-lactamase; bla; confers resistance to ampicillin, carbenicillin, and related antibiotics
>Addgene plasmid #97161 | pSi-check2-hRac2 - mut 3'UTR | addgene full sequence | sequence record 182930 | Addgene NGS Result
TAGAAAAGATCAAAGGATCTTCTTGAGATCCTTTTTTTCTGCGCGTAATCTGCTGCTTGCAAACAAAAAA
ACCACCGCTACCAGCGGTGGTTTGTTTGCCGGATCAAGAGCTACCAACTCTTTTTCCGAAGGTAACTGGC
TTCAGCAGAGCGCAGATACCAAATACTGTTCTTCTAGTGTAGCCGTAGTTAGGCCACCACTTCAAGAACT
CTGTAGCACCGCCTACATACCTCGCTCTGCTAATCCTGTTACCAGTGGCTGCTGCCAGTGGCGATAAGTC
GTGTCTTACCGGGTTGGACTCAAGACGATAGTTACCGGATAAGGCGCAGCGGTCGGGCTGAACGGGGGGT
TCGTGCACACAGCCCAGCTTGGAGCGAACGACCTACACCGAACTGAGATACCTACAGCGTGAGCTATGAG
AAAGCGCCACGCTTCCCGAAGGGAGAAAGGCGGACAGGTATCCGGTAAGCGGCAGGGTCGGAACAGGAGA
GCGCACGAGGGAGCTTCCAGGGGGAAACGCCTGGTATCTTTATAGTCCTGTCGGGTTTCGCCACCTCTGA
CTTGAGCGTCGATTTTTGTGATGCTCGTCAGGGGGGCGGAGCCTATGGAAAAACGCCAGCAACGCGGCCT
TTTTACGGTTCCTGGCCTTTTGCTGGCCTTTTGCTCACATGGCTCGACAGATCTGCGCAGCACCATGGCC
TGAAATAACCTCTGAAAGAGGAACTTGGTTAGGTACCTTCTGAGGCGGAAAGAACCAGCTGTGGAATGTG
TGTCAGTTAGGGTGTGGAAAGTCCCCAGGCTCCCCAGCAGGCAGAAGTATGCAAAGCATGCATCTCAATT
AGTCAGCAACCAGGTGTGGAAAGTCCCCAGGCTCCCCAGCAGGCAGAAGTATGCAAAGCATGCATCTCAA
TTAGTCAGCAACCATAGTCCCGCCCCTAACTCCGCCCATCCCGCCCCTAACTCCGCCCAGTTCCGCCCAT
TCTCCGCCCCATGGCTGACTAATTTTTTTTATTTATGCAGAGGCCGAGGCCGCCTCGGCCTCTGAGCTAT
TCCAGAAGTAGTGAGGAGGCTTTTTTGGAGGCCTAGGCTTTTGCAAAAAGCTTGATTCTTCTGACACAAC
AGTCTCGAACTTAAGCTGCAGAAGTTGGTCGTGAGGCACTGGGCAGGTAAGTATCAAGGTTACAAGACAG
GTTTAAGGAGACCAATAGAAACTGGGCTTGTCGAGACAGAGAAGACTCTTGCGTTTCTGATAGGCACCTA
TTGGTCTTACTGACATCCACTTTGCCTTTCTCTCCACAGGTGTCCACTCCCAGTTCAATTACAGCTCTTA
AGGCTAGAGTACTTAATACGACTCACTATAGGCTAGCCACCATGGCTTCCAAGGTGTACGACCCCGAGCA
ACGCAAACGCATGATCACTGGGCCTCAGTGGTGGGCTCGCTGCAAGCAAATGAACGTGCTGGACTCCTTC
ATCAACTACTATGATTCCGAGAAGCACGCCGAGAACGCCGTGATTTTTCTGCATGGTAACGCTGCCTCCA
GCTACCTGTGGAGGCACGTCGTGCCTCACATCGAGCCCGTGGCTAGATGCATCATCCCTGATCTGATCGG
AATGGGTAAGTCCGGCAAGAGCGGGAATGGCTCATATCGCCTCCTGGATCACTACAAGTACCTCACCGCT
TGGTTCGAGCTGCTGAACCTTCCAAAGAAAATCATCTTTGTGGGCCACGACTGGGGGGCTTGTCTGGCCT
TTCACTACTCCTACGAGCACCAAGACAAGATCAAGGCCATCGTCCATGCTGAGAGTGTCGTGGACGTGAT
CGAGTCCTGGGACGAGTGGCCTGACATCGAGGAGGATATCGCCCTGATCAAGAGCGAAGAGGGCGAGAAA
ATGGTGCTTGAGAATAACTTCTTCGTCGAGACCATGCTCCCAAGCAAGATCATGCGGAAACTGGAGCCTG
AGGAGTTCGCTGCCTACCTGGAGCCATTCAAGGAGAAGGGCGAGGTTAGACGGCCTACCCTCTCCTGGCC
TCGCGAGATCCCTCTCGTTAAGGGAGGCAAGCCCGACGTCGTCCAGATTGTCCGCAACTACAACGCCTAC
CTTCGGGCCAGCGACGATCTGCCTAAGATGTTCATCGAGTCCGACCCTGGGTTCTTTTCCAACGCTATTG
TCGAGGGAGCTAAGAAGTTCCCTAACACCGAGTTCGTGAAGGTGAAGGGCCTCCACTTCAGCCAGGAGGA
CGCTCCAGATGAAATGGGTAAGTACATCAAGAGCTTCGTGGAGCGCGTGCTGAAGAACGAGCAGTAATTC
TAGGCGATCGCTCGAGGGGTTGCACCCCAGCGCTCCCACCTAGATGGGTCTGATCCTCCAGGATCCCCAC
CCAAAGCCTGATGGCACCCCGGCTGGCCATGCTGTCCCCTCCCTGTGGCGTTTCTTAGCAGATGGCTGCA
GAGCTTTGTTGATGGTCTTTTCTGTACTGGAGGCCTCCTGAGGCCAGGAACGTGCAAATTTGCAGGTGCT
GCATCCCAAGCCCCTCATGCTCCTGCCTTCCTGAGGGCCAGAGGGGAGCCCCAGGACCCATTAAGCCACC
CCCGTGTTCCTGCCGTCAGTGCCAACTGCCGCATGTGGAAGCATCTACCCGTTCACTCCAGTCCCACCCC
ACGCCTGACTCCCCTCTGGAAACTGCAGGCCAGATGGTTGCTGCCACAACTTGCGTACCTTCAGGGATGG
GGCTCTTACTCCCTCCTGAGGCCAGCTGCTCTAATATCGATGGTCCTGCTTGCCAGAGAGTTCCTCTACC
CACGTTTTTTGAGTGTCTCAGAAGTGTGCTCCTCTGGCCTCAGTTCTCCTCTTTTGGAACAACATAAAAC
AAATTTAATTTTCTACGCCTCTGGGGATATCTGCTCAGCCAATGGAAAATCTGGGTTCAACCAGCCCCTG
CCATTTCTTAAGACTTTCTGCTGCACTCACAGGATCCTGAGCTGCACTTACCTGTGAGAGTCTTCAAACT
TTTAAACCTTGCCAGTCAGGACTTTTGCTATTGCAAATAGAAAACCCAACTCAACCTGCTTAAGCAGAAA
ATAAATTTATTGATTCAAGTTTGGAGAGCGGCCGCTGGCCGCAATAAAATATCTTTATTTTCATTACATC
TGTGTGTTGGTTTTTTGTGTGAGGATCTAAATGAGTCTTCGGACCTCGCGGGGGCCGCTTAAGCGGTGGT
TAGGGTTTGTCTGACGCGGGGGGAGGGGGAAGGAACGAAACACTCTCATTCGGAGGCGGCTCGGGGTTTG
GTCTTGGTGGCCACGGGCACGCAGAAGAGCGCCGCGATCCTCTTAAGCACCCCCCCGCCCTCCGTGGAGG
CGGGGGTTTGGTCGGCGGGTGGTAACTGGCGGGCCGCTGACTCGGGCGGGTCGCGCGCCCCAGAGTGTGA
CCTTTTCGGTCTGCTCGCAGACCCCCGGGCGGCGCCGCCGCGGCGGCGACGGGCTCGCTGGGTCCTAGGC
TCCATGGGGACCGTATACGTGGACAGGCTCTGGAGCATCCGCACGACTGCGGTGATATTACCGGAGACCT
TCTGCGGGACGAGCCGGGTCACGCGGCTGACGCGGAGCGTCCGTTGGGCGACAAACACCAGGACGGGGCA
CAGGTACACTATCTTGTCACCCGGAGGCGCGAGGGACTGCAGGAGCTTCAGGGAGTGGCGCAGCTGCTTC
ATCCCCGTGGCCCGTTGCTCGCGTTTGCTGGCGGTGTCCCCGGAAGAAATATATTTGCATGTCTTTAGTT
CTATGATGACACAAACCCCGCCCAGCGTCTTGTCATTGGCGAATTCGAACACGCAGATGCAGTCGGGGCG
GCGCGGTCCCAGGTCCACTTCGCATATTAAGGTGACGCGTGTGGCCTCGAACACCGAGCGACCCTGCAGC
GACCCGCTTAAAAGCTTGGCATTCCGGTACTGTTGGTAAAGCCACCATGGCCGATGCTAAGAACATTAAG
AAGGGCCCTGCTCCCTTCTACCCTCTGGAGGATGGCACCGCTGGCGAGCAGCTGCACAAGGCCATGAAGA
GGTATGCCCTGGTGCCTGGCACCATTGCCTTCACCGATGCCCACATTGAGGTGGACATCACCTATGCCGA
GTACTTCGAGATGTCTGTGCGCCTGGCCGAGGCCATGAAGAGGTACGGCCTGAACACCAACCACCGCATC
GTGGTGTGCTCTGAGAACTCTCTGCAGTTCTTCATGCCAGTGCTGGGCGCCCTGTTCATCGGAGTGGCCG
TGGCCCCTGCTAACGACATTTACAACGAGCGCGAGCTGCTGAACAGCATGGGCATTTCTCAGCCTACCGT
GGTGTTCGTGTCTAAGAAGGGCCTGCAGAAGATCCTGAACGTGCAGAAGAAGCTGCCTATCATCCAGAAG
ATCATCATCATGGACTCTAAGACCGACTACCAGGGCTTCCAGAGCATGTACACATTCGTGACATCTCATC
TGCCTCCTGGCTTCAACGAGTACGACTTCGTGCCAGAGTCTTTCGACAGGGACAAAACCATTGCCCTGAT
CATGAACAGCTCTGGGTCTACCGGCCTGCCTAAGGGCGTGGCCCTGCCTCATCGCACCGCCTGTGTGCGC
TTCTCTCACGCCCGCGACCCTATTTTCGGCAACCAGATCATCCCCGACACCGCTATTCTGAGCGTGGTGC
CATTCCACCACGGCTTCGGCATGTTCACCACCCTGGGCTACCTGATTTGCGGCTTTCGGGTGGTGCTGAT
GTACCGCTTCGAGGAGGAGCTGTTCCTGCGCAGCCTGCAAGACTACAAAATTCAGTCTGCCCTGCTGGTG
CCAACCCTGTTCAGCTTCTTCGCTAAGAGCACCCTGATCGACAAGTACGACCTGTCTAACCTGCACGAGA
TTGCCTCTGGCGGCGCCCCACTGTCTAAGGAGGTGGGCGAAGCCGTGGCCAAGCGCTTTCATCTGCCAGG
CATCCGCCAGGGCTACGGCCTGACCGAGACAACCAGCGCCATTCTGATTACCCCAGAGGGCGACGACAAG
CCTGGCGCCGTGGGCAAGGTGGTGCCATTCTTCGAGGCCAAGGTGGTGGACCTGGACACCGGCAAGACCC
TGGGAGTGAACCAGCGCGGCGAGCTGTGTGTGCGCGGCCCTATGATTATGTCCGGCTACGTGAATAACCC
TGAGGCCACAAACGCCCTGATCGACAAGGACGGCTGGCTGCACTCTGGCGACATTGCCTACTGGGACGAG
GACGAGCACTTCTTCATCGTGGACCGCCTGAAGTCTCTGATCAAGTACAAGGGCTACCAGGTGGCCCCAG
CCGAGCTGGAGTCTATCCTGCTGCAGCACCCTAACATTTTCGACGCCGGAGTGGCCGGCCTGCCCGACGA
CGATGCCGGCGAGCTGCCTGCCGCCGTCGTCGTGCTGGAACACGGCAAGACCATGACCGAGAAGGAGATC
GTGGACTATGTGGCCAGCCAGGTGACAACCGCCAAGAAGCTGCGCGGCGGAGTGGTGTTCGTGGACGAGG
TGCCCAAGGGCCTGACCGGCAAGCTGGACGCCCGCAAGATCCGCGAGATCCTGATCAAGGCTAAGAAAGG
CGGCAAGATCGCCGTGTAATAATTCTAGAGTCGGGGCGGCCGGCCGCTTCGAGCAGACATGATAAGATAC
ATTGATGAGTTTGGACAAACCACAACTAGAATGCAGTGAAAAAAATGCTTTATTTGTGAAATTTGTGATG
CTATTGCTTTATTTGTAACCATTATAAGCTGCAATAAACAAGTTAACAACAACAATTGCATTCATTTTAT
GTTTCAGGTTCAGGGGGAGGTGTGGGAGGTTTTTTAAAGCAAGTAAAACCTCTACAAATGTGGTAAAATC
GATAAGGATCCAGGTGGCACTTTTCGGGGAAATGTGCGCGGAACCCCTATTTGTTTATTTTTCTAAATAC
ATTCAAATATGTATCCGCTCATGAGACAATAACCCTGATAAATGCTTCAATAATATTGAAAAAGGAAGAG
TATGAGTATTCAACATTTCCGTGTCGCCCTTATTCCCTTTTTTGCGGCATTTTGCCTTCCTGTTTTTGCT
CACCCAGAAACGCTGGTGAAAGTAAAAGATGCTGAAGATCAGTTGGGTGCACGAGTGGGTTACATCGAAC
TGGATCTCAACAGCGGTAAGATCCTTGAGAGTTTTCGCCCCGAAGAACGTTTTCCAATGATGAGCACTTT
TAAAGTTCTGCTATGTGGCGCGGTATTATCCCGTATTGACGCCGGGCAAGAGCAACTCGGTCGCCGCATA
CACTATTCTCAGAATGACTTGGTTGAGTACTCACCAGTCACAGAAAAGCATCTTACGGATGGCATGACAG
TAAGAGAATTATGCAGTGCTGCCATAACCATGAGTGATAACACTGCGGCCAACTTACTTCTGACAACGAT
CGGAGGACCGAAGGAGCTAACCGCTTTTTTGCACAACATGGGGGATCATGTAACTCGCCTTGATCGTTGG
GAACCGGAGCTGAATGAAGCCATACCAAACGACGAGCGTGACACCACGATGCCTGTAGCAATGGCAACAA
CGTTGCGCAAACTATTAACTGGCGAACTACTTACTCTAGCTTCCCGGCAACAATTAATAGACTGGATGGA
GGCGGATAAAGTTGCAGGACCACTTCTGCGCTCGGCCCTTCCGGCTGGCTGGTTTATTGCTGATAAATCT
GGAGCCGGTGAGCGTGGGTCTCGCGGTATCATTGCAGCACTGGGGCCAGATGGTAAGCCCTCCCGTATCG
TAGTTATCTACACGACGGGGAGTCAGGCAACTATGGATGAACGAAATAGACAGATCGCTGAGATAGGTGC
CTCACTGATTAAGCATTGGTAACTGTCAGACCAAGTTTACTCATATATACTTTAGATTGATTTAAAACTT
CATTTTTAATTTAAAAGGATCTAGGTGAAGATCCTTTTTGATAATCTCATGACCAAAATCCCTTAACGTG
AGTTTTCGTTCCACTGAGCGTCAGACCCCG
